>Addgene plasmid #143863 | TFORF1986 | addgene full sequence | sequence record 396281 | Addgene NGS Result
TTAATGTAGTCTTATGCAATACTCTTGTAGTCTTGCAACATGGTAACGATGAGTTAGCAACATGCCTTAC
AAGGAGAGAAAAAGCACCGTGCATGCCGATTGGTGGAAGTAAGGTGGTACGATCGTGCCTTATTAGGAAG
GCAACAGACGGGTCTGACATGGATTGGACGAACCACTGAATTGCCGCATTGCAGAGATATTGTATTTAAG
TGCCTAGCTCGATACATAAACGGGTCTCTCTGGTTAGACCAGATCTGAGCCTGGGAGCTCTCTGGCTAAC
TAGGGAACCCACTGCTTAAGCCTCAATAAAGCTTGCCTTGAGTGCTTCAAGTAGTGTGTGCCCGTCTGTT
GTGTGACTCTGGTAACTAGAGATCCCTCAGACCCTTTTAGTCAGTGTGGAAAATCTCTAGCAGTGGCGCC
CGAACAGGGACTTGAAAGCGAAAGGGAAACCAGAGGAGCTCTCTCGACGCAGGACTCGGCTTGCTGAAGC
GCGCACGGCAAGAGGCGAGGGGCGGCGACTGGTGAGTACGCCAAAAATTTTGACTAGCGGAGGCTAGAAG
GAGAGAGATGGGTGCGAGAGCGTCAGTATTAAGCGGGGGAGAATTAGATCGCGATGGGAAAAAATTCGGT
TAAGGCCAGGGGGAAAGAAAAAATATAAATTAAAACATATAGTATGGGCAAGCAGGGAGCTAGAACGATT
CGCAGTTAATCCTGGCCTGTTAGAAACATCAGAAGGCTGTAGACAAATACTGGGACAGCTACAACCATCC
CTTCAGACAGGATCAGAAGAACTTAGATCATTATATAATACAGTAGCAACCCTCTATTGTGTGCATCAAA
GGATAGAGATAAAAGACACCAAGGAAGCTTTAGACAAGATAGAGGAAGAGCAAAACAAAAGTAAGACCAC
CGCACAGCAAGCGGCCGCTGATCTTCAGACCTGGAGGAGGAGATATGAGGGACAATTGGAGAAGTGAATT
ATATAAATATAAAGTAGTAAAAATTGAACCATTAGGAGTAGCACCCACCAAGGCAAAGAGAAGAGTGGTG
CAGAGAGAAAAAAGAGCAGTGGGAATAGGAGCTTTGTTCCTTGGGTTCTTGGGAGCAGCAGGAAGCACTA
TGGGCGCAGCGTCAATGACGCTGACGGTACAGGCCAGACAATTATTGTCTGGTATAGTGCAGCAGCAGAA
CAATTTGCTGAGGGCTATTGAGGCGCAACAGCATCTGTTGCAACTCACAGTCTGGGGCATCAAGCAGCTC
CAGGCAAGAATCCTGGCTGTGGAAAGATACCTAAAGGATCAACAGCTCCTGGGGATTTGGGGTTGCTCTG
GAAAACTCATTTGCACCACTGCTGTGCCTTGGAATGCTAGTTGGAGTAATAAATCTCTGGAACAGATTTG
GAATCACACGACCTGGATGGAGTGGGACAGAGAAATTAACAATTACACAAGCTTAATACACTCCTTAATT
GAAGAATCGCAAAACCAGCAAGAAAAGAATGAACAAGAATTATTGGAATTAGATAAATGGGCAAGTTTGT
GGAATTGGTTTAACATAACAAATTGGCTGTGGTATATAAAATTATTCATAATGATAGTAGGAGGCTTGGT
AGGTTTAAGAATAGTTTTTGCTGTACTTTCTATAGTGAATAGAGTTAGGCAGGGATATTCACCATTATCG
TTTCAGACCCACCTCCCAACCCCGAGGGGACCCATGCATTGCATCTCAATTAGTCAGCAACCAGGTGTGG
AAAGTCCCCAGGCTCCCCAGCAGGCAGAAGTATGCAAAGCATGCGTCTCAATTAGTCAGCAACCATAGTC
CCGCCCCTAACTCCGCCCATCCCGCCCCTAACTCCGCCCAGTTCCGCCCATTCTCCGCCCCATGGCTGAC
TAATTTTTTTTATTTATGCAGAGGCCGAGGCCGCCTCGGCCTCTGAGCTATTCCAGAAGTAGTGAGGAGG
CTTTTTTGGAGGCCTAGGCTTTTGCAAAAAGCTTTCTAGAGGTACCACCGGAGCTTACCATGACCGAGTA
CAAGCCCACGGTGCGCCTCGCCACCCGCGACGACGTCCCCAGGGCCGTACGCACCCTCGCCGCCGCGTTC
GCCGACTACCCCGCCACGCGCCACACCGTCGATCCGGACCGCCACATCGAGCGGGTCACCGAGCTGCAAG
AACTCTTCCTCACGCGCGTCGGGCTCGACATCGGCAAGGTGTGGGTCGCGGACGACGGCGCCGCCGTGGC
GGTCTGGACCACGCCGGAGAGCGTCGAAGCGGGGGCGGTGTTCGCCGAGATCGGCCCGCGCATGGCCGAG
TTGAGCGGTTCCCGGCTGGCCGCGCAGCAACAGATGGAAGGCCTCCTGGCGCCGCACCGGCCCAAGGAGC
CCGCGTGGTTCCTGGCCACCGTCGGCGTCTCGCCCGACCACCAGGGCAAGGGTCTGGGCAGCGCCGTCGT
GCTCCCCGGAGTGGAGGCGGCCGAGCGCGCCGGGGTGCCCGCCTTCCTGGAGACCTCCGCGCCCCGCAAC
CTCCCCTTCTACGAGCGGCTCGGCTTCACCGTCACCGCCGACGTCGAGGTGCCCGAAGGACCGCGCACCT
GGTGCATGACCCGCAAGCCCGGTGCCAGTTAACGAATTCTAGATCTTGAGACAAATGGCAGTATTCATCC
ACAATTTTAAAAGAAAAGGGGGGATTGGGGGGTACAGTGCAGGGGAAAGAATAGTAGACATAATAGCAAC
AGACATACAAACTAAAGAATTACAAAAACAAATTACAAAAATTCAAAATTTTCGGGTTTATTACAGGGAC
AGCAGAGATCCACTTTGGCGCCGGCTCGAGGCCTGCAGGTGCAAAGATGGATAAAGTTTTAAACAGAGAG
GAATCTTTGCAGCTAATGGACCTTCTAGGTCTTGAAAGGAGTGGGAATTGGCTCCGGTGCCCGTCAGTGG
GCAGAGCGCACATCGCCCACAGTCCCCGAGAAGTTGGGGGGAGGGGTCGGCAATTGAACCGGTGCCTAGA
GAAGGTGGCGCGGGGTAAACTGGGAAAGTGATGTCGTGTACTGGCTCCGCCTTTTTCCCGAGGGTGGGGG
AGAACCGTATATAAGTGCAGTAGTCGCCGTGAACGTTCTTTTTCGCAACGGGTTTGCCGCCAGAACACAG
GTAAGTGCCGTGTGTGGTTCCCGCGGGCCTGGCCTCTTTACGGGTTATGGCCCTTGCGTGCCTTGAATTA
CTTCCACCTGGCTGCAGTACGTGATTCTTGATCCCGAGCTTCGGGTTGGAAGTGGGTGGGAGAGTTCGAG
GCCTTGCGCTTAAGGAGCCCCTTCGCCTCGTGCTTGAGTTGAGGCCTGGCCTGGGCGCTGGGGCCGCCGC
GTGCGAATCTGGTGGCACCTTCGCGCCTGTCTCGCTGCTTTCGATAAGTCTCTAGCCATTTAAAATTTTT
GATGACCTGCTGCGACGCTTTTTTTCTGGCAAGATAGTCTTGTAAATGCGGGCCAAGATCTGCACACTGG
TATTTCGGTTTTTGGGGCCGCGGGCGGCGACGGGGCCCGTGCGTCCCAGCGCACATGTTCGGCGAGGCGG
GGCCTGCGAGCGCGGCCACCGAGAATCGGACGGGGGTAGTCTCAAGCTGGCCGGCCTGCTCTGGTGCCTG
GCCTCGCGCCGCCGTGTATCGCCCCGCCCTGGGCGGCAAGGCTGGCCCGGTCGGCACCAGTTGCGTGAGC
GGAAAGATGGCCGCTTCCCGGCCCTGCTGCAGGGAGCTCAAAATGGAGGACGCGGCGCTCGGGAGAGCGG
GCGGGTGAGTCACCCACACAAAGGAAAAGGGCCTTTCCGTCCTCAGCCGTCGCTTCATGTGACTCCACGG
AGTACCGGGCGCCGTCCAGGCACCTCGATTAGTTCTCGAGCTTTTGGAGTACGTCGTCTTTAGGTTGGGG
GGAGGGGTTTTATGCGATGGAGTTTCCCCACACTGAGTGGGTGGAGACTGAAGTTAGGCCAGCTTGGCAC
TTGATGTAATTCTCCTTGGAATTTGCCCTTTTTGAGTTTGGATCTTGGTTCATTCTCAAGCCTCAGACAG
TGGTTCAAAGTTTTTTTCTTCCATTTCAGGTGTCGTGAGGCTAGCACCGCCACCATGGCCCTTACTCAGG
GGCAATTGTCATTCAGCGATGTGGCCATAGAATTCTCTCAGGAGGAGTGGAAATGCCTGGACCCTGGGCA
GAAAGCTTTATACAGGGACGTGATGTTAGAGAACTACAGGAACCTGGTCTCCCTAGGAATCTGTCTTCCT
GACCTGAGTGTTACCTCCATGTTGGAGCAAAAGAGAGATCCCTGGACTCTGCAGAGTGAAGTGAAAATAA
TAAACAATCCAGATGGCAGGGAGTGCATCAAAGGTGTGAACACAGAGAAGAGTTCTAAATTGGGAAGCAG
TGCAGGAAACAAGTCACTTAAAAATCAACATGGATTAACTCTTCAGTTACATCTGACTGAATGGCAGCCA
TTTCAAGCTGTAAGGAATATTTATGGATGTAAGCATGTTGAGAAATCTATCAGTGACAATTCTTCAGTTT
CACCAGTTCAAATAAGTTTTTTCAGTGTCAAAACCCATATTTTTAATAACTACAGAAATGATTTTCTTTT
TTCTACATTACTCCCACAAGAACAGAAAGTACACATTAGGGAAAAGCCTTATGGATGTAATGAGCATGGG
AAAGTCTTCAGAGTGTCTTCAAGCCTTACTAACCGTCAAGTAATCCACATTGCAGATAAAACTTACAAAT
GTAGTGACTGTGGCGAGATCTTTAGTAGCAATTCAAACTTTGCACAACATCAACGAATCCATACTGGAGA
GAAGCCTTACAAATATAATGAATGTGGCAAAGTCTTCAATCAGAATTCACACCTTGCACAACATCAGAAA
ATTCATACTGGACAGAAACCTTACAATAACAAAGAATGTGGGAAAGTCTTTAGTCACCATGCCTACCTTG
CACAGCATAGGAAAATTCATACTGGAGAGAAGCCTTACAAATGTAGTGAATGTGGCAAAGCATTTAGTGT
GTGTTCCAGTCTTACTGCTCATCTTGTAATCCATACTGGAGAGAAACCTTATGATTGTAAGGAATGTGGC
AAGGTCTTCAGGCATAAGTCTTCCCTAACCACTCATCAGACAGTTCATACTGGAGAGAGACCATACAAAT
GTAATGAATGTGGCAAGGGGTTTAGTCGAATTGCATTCCTTGCAAGGCATCGGAAAGTTCATACTGGAGA
GAAACCTTACAAATGTAATGAGTGTGGCAAGGTCTTTATTGGCAATTCACGCCTTGCACGACATAGGAAA
ATTCATACTGGGGGGAGGCGTTACAAATGTAATGAATGTGGCAAAGCATTTAGAACGTGTTCAGATCTCA
CTGCCCATCTTCTAATCCATACTGGAGAGAAACCTTACGAATGTATAGACTGTGGCAAGGTCTTCAGGCA
CAAGTCTTCCCTAACCTATCACTGTAGAATTCATACTGGAGAGAAGCCTTACAAATGTAACGAATGTGGC
AAGGTCTTCAGTCAGAATTCAAACCTTCAACGACATAGGAAAATTCATACTGGAGAGAAGCTTTACAAAT
GTAATGAATGTGGCAAGGTCTTCCGTCAGAATTCACACCTTGCACAACATAGGGATATTCATACTGGAGA
GAAGCCTTACAGTTGTAATGAATGTGGCAAGGTCTTCCGTCGGAATTCACACCTTGTGCGACATAGGAAT
GTTCATACTGGAGAAAAGCCTTACAGTTGTAATGAATGTGGCAAGGTCTTCAGTCGGAATTCACACCTTG
CGCGACATAGGAATATTCATACTGGAGAGAAGCCTCACAGTTGTAATGAATGTGGCAAGGTCTTCAGTCG
GAATTCACACCTTGCGCGACATAGGAAAATTCATACTGGAGAGAAGCTTTACAAATGTAATGAATGTAGC
AAGGTCTTCAGTCGGAATTCACGCCTTGCACAACATAGGAATATTCATACTGGAGTGAAGCCTTACAGTT
GTAATGAATGTGGCAAGGTCTTTAGTAAAAATTCCATCCTAGTACAACATTGCAGTATTCATACCAGAGA
GAAGCCTTAGTAATGAACTAGTCCGTAACTTGAAAGTATTTCGATTTCTTGGCTTTATATATCTTGTGGA
AAGGACGAGTTCTATTGGAACACGGGCCAGGCACGCGTTAAGTCGACAATCAACCTCTGGATTACAAAAT
TTGTGAAAGATTGACTGGTATTCTTAACTATGTTGCTCCTTTTACGCTATGTGGATACGCTGCTTTAATG
CCTTTGTATCATGCTATTGCTTCCCGTATGGCTTTCATTTTCTCCTCCTTGTATAAATCCTGGTTGCTGT
CTCTTTATGAGGAGTTGTGGCCCGTTGTCAGGCAACGTGGCGTGGTGTGCACTGTGTTTGCTGACGCAAC
CCCCACTGGTTGGGGCATTGCCACCACCTGTCAGCTCCTTTCCGGGACTTTCGCTTTCCCCCTCCCTATT
GCCACGGCGGAACTCATCGCCGCCTGCCTTGCCCGCTGCTGGACAGGGGCTCGGCTGTTGGGCACTGACA
ATTCCGTGGTGTTGTCGGGGAAATCATCGTCCTTTCCTTGGCTGCTCGCCTGTGTTGCCACCTGGATTCT
GCGCGGGACGTCCTTCTGCTACGTCCCTTCGGCCCTCAATCCAGCGGACCTTCCTTCCCGCGGCCTGCTG
CCGGCTCTGCGGCCTCTTCCGCGTCTTCGCCTTCGCCCTCAGACGAGTCGGATCTCCCTTTGGGCCGCCT
CCCCGCGTCGACTTTAAGACCAATGACTTACAAGGCAGCTGTAGATCTTAGCCACTTTTTAAAAGAAAAG
GGGGGACTGGAAGGGCTAATTCACTCCCAACGAAGACAAGATCTGCTTTTTGCTTGTACTGGGTCTCTCT
GGTTAGACCAGATCTGAGCCTGGGAGCTCTCTGGCTAACTAGGGAACCCACTGCTTAAGCCTCAATAAAG
CTTGCCTTGAGTGCTTCAAGTAGTGTGTGCCCGTCTGTTGTGTGACTCTGGTAACTAGAGATCCCTCAGA
CCCTTTTAGTCAGTGTGGAAAATCTCTAGCAGTACGTATAGTAGTTCATGTCATCTTATTATTCAGTATT
TATAACTTGCAAAGAAATGAATATCAGAGAGTGAGAGGAACTTGTTTATTGCAGCTTATAATGGTTACAA
ATAAAGCAATAGCATCACAAATTTCACAAATAAAGCATTTTTTTCACTGCATTCTAGTTGTGGTTTGTCC
AAACTCATCAATGTATCTTATCATGTCTGGCTCTAGCTATCCCGCCCCTAACTCCGCCCATCCCGCCCCT
AACTCCGCCCAGTTCCGCCCATTCTCCGCCCCATGGCTGACTAATTTTTTTTATTTATGCAGAGGCCGAG
GCCGCCTCGGCCTCTGAGCTATTCCAGAAGTAGTGAGGAGGCTTTTTTGGAGGCCTAGGGACGTACCCAA
TTCGCCCTATAGTGAGTCGTATTACGCGCGCTCACTGGCCGTCGTTTTACAACGTCGTGACTGGGAAAAC
CCTGGCGTTACCCAACTTAATCGCCTTGCAGCACATCCCCCTTTCGCCAGCTGGCGTAATAGCGAAGAGG
CCCGCACCGATCGCCCTTCCCAACAGTTGCGCAGCCTGAATGGCGAATGGG
[124 nt withheld, positions 7682-7805]
C
[91 nt withheld, positions 7807-7897]
A
[49 nt withheld, positions 7899-7947]
CCTTTGACGTTGGAGTCCACGTTCTTT
[37 nt withheld, positions 7975-8011]
ACCCTATCTCGGTCTATTCTTTTGATTTATAAGGGATTTTGCCGATTTCGGCCTATTGGTTAAAAAATGA
GCTGATTTAACAAAAATTTAACGCGAATTTTAACAAAATATTAACGCTTACAATTTAGGTGGCACTTTTC
GGGGAAATGTGCGCGGAACCCCTATTTGTTTATTTTTCTAAATACATTCAAATATGTATCCGCTCATGAG
ACAATAACCCTGATAAATGCTTCAATAATATTGAAAAAGGAAGAGTATGAGTATTCAACATTTCCGTGTC
GCCCTTATTCCCTTTTTTGCGGCATTTTGCCTTCCTGTTTTTGCTCACCCAGAAACGCTGGTGAAAGTAA
AAGATGCTGAAGATCAGTTGGGTGCACGAGTGGGTTACATCGAACTGGATCTCAACAGCGGTAAGATCCT
TGAGAGTTTTCGCCCCGAAGAACGTTTTCCAATGATGAGCACTTTTAAAGTTCTGCTATGTGGCGCGGTA
TTATCCCGTATTGACGCCGGGCAAGAGCAACTCGGTCGCCGCATACACTATTCTCAGAATGACTTGGTTG
AGTACTCACCAGTCACAGAAAAGCATCTTACGGATGGCATGACAGTAAGAGAATTATGCAGTGCTGCCAT
AACCATGAGTGATAACACTGCGGCCAACTTACTTCTGACAACGATCGGAGGACCGAAGGAGCTAACCGCT
TTTTTGCACAACATGGGGGATCATGTAACTCGCCTTGATCGTTGGGAACCGGAGCTGAATGAAGCCATAC
CAAACGACGAGCGTGACACCACGATGCCTGTAGCAATGGCAACAACGTTGCGCAAACTATTAACTGGCGA
ACTACTTACTCTAGCTTCCCGGCAACAATTAATAGACTGGATGGAGGCGGATAAAGTTGCAGGACCACTT
CTGCGCTCGGCCCTTCCGGCTGGCTGGTTTATTGCTGATAAATCTGGAGCCGGTGAGCGTGGGTCTCGCG
GTATCATTGCAGCACTGGGGCCAGATGGTAAGCCCTCCCGTATCGTAGTTATCTACACGACGGGGAGTCA
GGCAACTATGGATGAACGAAATAGACAGATCGCTGAGATAGGTGCCTCACTGATTAAGCATTGGTAACTG
TCAGACCAAGTTTACTCATATATACTTTAGATTGATTTAAAACTTCATTTTTAATTTAAAAGGATCTAGG
TGAAGATCCTTTTTGATAATCTCATGACCAAAATCCCTTAACGTGAGTTTTCGTTCCACTGAGCGTCAGA
CCCCGTAGAAAAGATCAAAGGATCTTCTTGAGATCCTTTTTTTCTGCGCGTAATCTGCTGCTTGCAAACA
AAAAAACCACCGCTACCAGCGGTGGTTTGTTTGCCGGATCAAGAGCTACCAACTCTTTTTCCGAAGGTAA
CTGGCTTCAGCAGAGCGCAGATACCAAATACTGTTCTTCTAGTGTAGCCGTAGTTAGGCCACCACTTCAA
GAACTCTGTAGCACCGCCTACATACCTCGCTCTGCTAATCCTGTTACCAGTGGCTGCTGCCAGTGGCGAT
AAGTCGTGTCTTACCGGGTTGGACTCAAGACGATAGTTACCGGATAAGGCGCAGCGGTCGGGCTGAACGG
GGGGTTCGTGCACACAGCCCAGCTTGGAGCGAACGACCTACACCGAACTGAGATACCTACAGCGTGAGCT
ATGAGAAAGCGCCACGCTTCCCGAAGGGAGAAAGGCGGACAGGTATCCGGTAAGCGGCAGGGTCGGAACA
GGAGAGCGCACGAGGGAGCTTCCAGGGGGAAACGCCTGGTATCTTTATAGTCCTGTCGGGTTTCGCCACC
TCTGACTTGAGCGTCGATTTTTGTGATGCTCGTCAGGGGGGCGGAGCCTATGGAAAAACGCCAGCAACGC
GGCCTTTTTACGGTTCCTGGCCTTTTGCTGGCCTTTTGCTCACATGTTCTTTCCTGCGTTATCCCCTGAT
TCTGTGGATAACCGTATTACCGCCTTTGAGTGAGCTGATACCGCTCGCCGCAGCCGAACGACCGAGCGCA
GCGAGTCAGTGAGCGAGGAAGCGGAAGAGCGCCCAATACGCAAACCGCCTCTCCCCGCGCGTTGGCCGAT
TCATTAATGCAGCTGGCACGACAGGTTTCCCGACTGGAAAGCGGGCAGTGAGCGCAACGCAATTAATGTG
AGTTAGCTCACTCATTAGGCACCCCAGGCTTTACACTTTATGCTTCCGGCTCGTATGTTGTGTGGAATTG
TGAGCGGATAACAATTTCACACAGGAAACAGCTATGACCATGATTACGCCAAGCGCGCAATTAACCCTCA
CTAAAGGGAACAAAAGCTGGAGCTGCAAGC
Features (pLannotate 1.2.2; 31 found; start..end, strand, type, name):
      5..231     +  promoter       RSV promoter: Rous sarcoma virus enhancer/promoter
    232..412     +  LTR            5' LTR (truncated): truncated 5' long terminal repeat (LTR) from HIV-1
    459..584     +  misc_feature   HIV-1 Ψ: packaging signal of human immunodeficiency virus type 1
    568..931     +  CDS            HIV-1 gag (fragment): gag protein from human immunodeficiency virus 1; gag
   1077..1310    +  misc_feature   RRE: The Rev response element (RRE) of HIV-1 allows for Rev-dependent mRNA export from the nucleus to the cytoplasm.
   1687..1713    +  CDS            Rev (fragment): human immunodeficiency virus 1 (HIV-1) Rev protein; rev; enhances nuclear export of unspliced and incompletely spliced viral mRNAs
   1720..1743    +  promoter       SV40 promoter (fragment): SV40 early promoter
   1744..1815    +  promoter       SV40 promoter (fragment): SV40 enhancer and early promoter
   1839..1974    +  rep_origin     SV40 ori: SV40 origin of replication
   2020..2616    +  CDS            PuroR (fragment): puromycin N-acetyltransferase; pac from Streptomyces; confers resistance to puromycin
   2665..2782    +  misc_feature   cPPT/CTS: central polypurine tract and central termination sequence of HIV-1
   2847..2913    +  CDS            small t antigen (fragment): SV40 (simian virus 40) small t antigen
   2920..4098    +  promoter       EF-1α promoter: strong constitutive promoter for human elongation factor EF-1α
   4115..4717    +  CDS            ZNF534 (fragment): ZN534_HUMAN - Also known as KRBO3. Experimental evidence at protein level: Swiss-Prot protein existence level 1. May be involved in transcriptional regulation. From Homo sapiens (Human).
   6113..6166    +  promoter       U6 promoter (fragment): RNA polymerase III promoter for human U6 snRNA
   6208..6796    +  misc_feature   WPRE: woodchuck hepatitis virus posttranscriptional regulatory element
   6847..6866    +  misc_feature   cPPT/CTS (fragment): central polypurine tract and central termination sequence of HIV-1
   6868..7101    +  LTR            3' LTR (ΔU3): self-inactivating 3' long terminal repeat (LTR) from HIV-1
   7179..7300    +  polyA_signal   SV40 poly(A) signal: SV40 polyadenylation signal
   7340..7475    +  rep_origin     SV40 ori: SV40 origin of replication
   7496..7514    -  promoter       T7 promoter: promoter for bacteriophage T7 RNA polymerase
   7522..7677    +  CDS            lacZα (fragment): LacZα fragment of β-galactosidase; lacZ fragment
   7682..8110    +  rep_origin     f1 ori (sequence partly withheld): f1 bacteriophage origin of replication; arrow indicates direction of (+) strand synthesis
   8163..8267    +  promoter       AmpR promoter: bla
   8268..9128    +  CDS            AmpR: β-lactamase; bla; confers resistance to ampicillin, carbenicillin, and related antibiotics
   9299..9887    +  rep_origin     ori: high-copy-number ColE1/pMB1/pBR322/pUC origin of replication
  10070..10162   +  CDS            lacI (fragment): lac repressor; lacI; The lac repressor binds to the lac operator to inhibit transcription in E. coli. This inhibition can be relieved by adding lactose or isopropyl-β-D-thiogalactopyranoside (IPTG).
  10175..10196   +  protein_bind   CAP binding site: CAP binding activates transcription in the presence of cAMP. E. coli catabolite activator protein
  10211..10241   +  promoter       lac promoter: promoter for the E. coli lac operon
  10249..10265   +  protein_bind   lac operator: The lac repressor binds to the lac operator to inhibit transcription in E. coli. This inhibition can be relieved by adding lactose or isopropyl-β-D-thiogalactopyranoside (IPTG). lac repressor encoded by lacI
  10310..10328   +  promoter       T3 promoter: promoter for bacteriophage T3 RNA polymerase
