[The description below was written by a language model from this plasmid's Addgene catalogue record and pLannotate feature annotations shown in this document.]
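Description:
TFORF1986 is a third-generation-style, self-inactivating lentiviral expression plasmid built on the pLX_TRC317 backbone and carrying the human zinc-finger gene ZNF534 (also known as KRBO3). It belongs to a barcoded transcription factor ORF collection. In bacteria it is maintained through a high-copy ColE1/pUC-type origin and selected with ampicillin via the β-lactamase gene. An f1 origin and remnants of a lac/lacZα cloning region, flanked by T3 and T7 promoters, are also present in the backbone. The depositor notes that the plasmid can recombine during propagation, as is common for LTR-containing vectors.

The viral portion begins with an RSV promoter fused to a truncated HIV-1 5' LTR, which makes genomic RNA production independent of Tat. This is followed by the Ψ packaging signal with a gag fragment, the Rev response element for nuclear export, and a cPPT/CTS element. The portion ends in a ΔU3 3' LTR that inactivates LTR promoter activity after integration. Inside this unit, an SV40 promoter drives puromycin N-acetyltransferase for selection of transduced mammalian cells. The strong constitutive EF-1α promoter drives the ZNF534 ORF, with a WPRE downstream to enhance transcript expression. The automated annotation labels only the first roughly 600 bp of the recorded 2,087 bp insert as ZNF534, probably because the synthesized isoform matches the reference protein only partially. The unique 24-bp barcode described in the catalogue entry is not annotated as a feature.

The construct is intended for overexpressing ZNF534 by lentiviral delivery. In pooled screens the barcode allows each transcription factor to be identified, as in the associated directed-differentiation study.
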