Addgene plasmid #143863: TFORF1986
Purpose: Lentiviral vector for overexpressing transcription factor ORFs with unique 24-bp barcodes. Barcodes facilitate identification of transcription factors in pooled screens.
Depositing lab: Feng Zhang. Depositing organization: Broad Institute. Publication: A transcription factor atlas of directed differentiation. Joung J, Ma S, Tay T, Geiger-Schuller KR, Kirchgatterer PC, Verdine VK, Guo B, Arias-Garcia MA, Allen WE, Singh A, Kuksenko O, Abudayyeh OO, Gootenberg JS, Fu Z, Macrae RK, Buenrostro JD, Regev A, Zhang F. Cell. 2023 Jan 5;186(1):209-229.e26. doi: 10.1016/j.cell.2022.11.026. PubMed 36608654.
Backbone
  Vector backbone: pLX_TRC317
  Backbone manufacturer: Broad Institute Genetic Perturbation Platform
  Backbone size w/o insert (bp): 8264
  Vector type: Mammalian Expression, Lentiviral
  Selectable markers: Puromycin
Growth in bacteria
  Bacterial resistance: Ampicillin, 100 μg/mL
  Growth temperature: 37°C
  Growth strain: NEB Stable
  Copy number: High Copy
Gene/Insert
  Gene/Insert name: ZNF534
  Species: H. sapiens (human)
  Insert size (bp): 2087
  Entrez Gene: ZNF534 (a.k.a. KRBO3)
  Promoter: EF1a
  Cloning method: Unknown
  Sequencing primers: 5′ GGGTGGAGACTGAAGTTAGGCCAG; 3′ CACATAGCGTAAAAGGAGCAACATAG
Terms and licenses: Academic/Nonprofit Terms; Industry Terms: Not Available to Industry
Depositor comments: NM_001143938,ENST00000433050 . The transcription factor ORF portion of this plasmid was synthesized by Genewiz. Please test multiple small colonies in case of plasmid recombination. To make this collection available in a timely manner, a portion of this collection was not fully sequenced by Addgene. If an Addgene verified full plasmid sequence is not available, please contact us prior to placing an order to request the full sequence.
How to cite: TFORF1986 was a gift from Feng Zhang (Addgene plasmid # 143863 ; http://n2t.net/addgene:143863 ; RRID:Addgene_143863)
