>Addgene plasmid #143863 | TFORF1986 | depositor partial sequence | sequence record 283716 | Insert
ACCGCCACCATGGCCCTTACTCAGGGGCAATTGTCATTCAGCGATGTGGCCATAGAATTCTCTCAGGAGG
AGTGGAAATGCCTGGACCCTGGGCAGAAAGCTTTATACAGGGACGTGATGTTAGAGAACTACAGGAACCT
GGTCTCCCTAGGAATCTGTCTTCCTGACCTGAGTGTTACCTCCATGTTGGAGCAAAAGAGAGATCCCTGG
ACTCTGCAGAGTGAAGTGAAAATAATAAACAATCCAGATGGCAGGGAGTGCATCAAAGGTGTGAACACAG
AGAAGAGTTCTAAATTGGGAAGCAGTGCAGGAAACAAGTCACTTAAAAATCAACATGGATTAACTCTTCA
GTTACATCTGACTGAATGGCAGCCATTTCAAGCTGTAAGGAATATTTATGGATGTAAGCATGTTGAGAAA
TCTATCAGTGACAATTCTTCAGTTTCACCAGTTCAAATAAGTTTTTTCAGTGTCAAAACCCATATTTTTA
ATAACTACAGAAATGATTTTCTTTTTTCTACATTACTCCCACAAGAACAGAAAGTACACATTAGGGAAAA
GCCTTATGGATGTAATGAGCATGGGAAAGTCTTCAGAGTGTCTTCAAGCCTTACTAACCGTCAAGTAATC
CACATTGCAGATAAAACTTACAAATGTAGTGACTGTGGCGAGATCTTTAGTAGCAATTCAAACTTTGCAC
AACATCAACGAATCCATACTGGAGAGAAGCCTTACAAATATAATGAATGTGGCAAAGTCTTCAATCAGAA
TTCACACCTTGCACAACATCAGAAAATTCATACTGGACAGAAACCTTACAATAACAAAGAATGTGGGAAA
GTCTTTAGTCACCATGCCTACCTTGCACAGCATAGGAAAATTCATACTGGAGAGAAGCCTTACAAATGTA
GTGAATGTGGCAAAGCATTTAGTGTGTGTTCCAGTCTTACTGCTCATCTTGTAATCCATACTGGAGAGAA
ACCTTATGATTGTAAGGAATGTGGCAAGGTCTTCAGGCATAAGTCTTCCCTAACCACTCATCAGACAGTT
CATACTGGAGAGAGACCATACAAATGTAATGAATGTGGCAAGGGGTTTAGTCGAATTGCATTCCTTGCAA
GGCATCGGAAAGTTCATACTGGAGAGAAACCTTACAAATGTAATGAGTGTGGCAAGGTCTTTATTGGCAA
TTCACGCCTTGCACGACATAGGAAAATTCATACTGGGGGGAGGCGTTACAAATGTAATGAATGTGGCAAA
GCATTTAGAACGTGTTCAGATCTCACTGCCCATCTTCTAATCCATACTGGAGAGAAACCTTACGAATGTA
TAGACTGTGGCAAGGTCTTCAGGCACAAGTCTTCCCTAACCTATCACTGTAGAATTCATACTGGAGAGAA
GCCTTACAAATGTAACGAATGTGGCAAGGTCTTCAGTCAGAATTCAAACCTTCAACGACATAGGAAAATT
CATACTGGAGAGAAGCTTTACAAATGTAATGAATGTGGCAAGGTCTTCCGTCAGAATTCACACCTTGCAC
AACATAGGGATATTCATACTGGAGAGAAGCCTTACAGTTGTAATGAATGTGGCAAGGTCTTCCGTCGGAA
TTCACACCTTGTGCGACATAGGAATGTTCATACTGGAGAAAAGCCTTACAGTTGTAATGAATGTGGCAAG
GTCTTCAGTCGGAATTCACACCTTGCGCGACATAGGAATATTCATACTGGAGAGAAGCCTCACAGTTGTA
ATGAATGTGGCAAGGTCTTCAGTCGGAATTCACACCTTGCGCGACATAGGAAAATTCATACTGGAGAGAA
GCTTTACAAATGTAATGAATGTAGCAAGGTCTTCAGTCGGAATTCACGCCTTGCACAACATAGGAATATT
CATACTGGAGTGAAGCCTTACAGTTGTAATGAATGTGGCAAGGTCTTTAGTAAAAATTCCATCCTAGTAC
AACATTGCAGTATTCATACCAGAGAGAAGCCTTAGTAATGAACTAGTCCGTAACTTGAAAGTATTTCGAT
TTCTTGGCTTTATATATCTTGTGGAAAGGACGAGTTCTATTGGAACACGGGCCAGGC
