>Addgene plasmid #143863 | TFORF1986 | depositor partial sequence | sequence record 283717 | Barcode
GTTCTATTGGAACACGGGCCAGGC
